Addgene plasmid #20877: pCMV-luc-random
Depositing lab: Bryan Cullen. Publication: Sequence requirements for micro RNA processing and function in human cells. Zeng Y, Cullen BR. RNA. 2003 Jan . 9(1):112-23. 10.1261/rna.2780503 PubMed 12554881.
Backbone
  Vector backbone: pCMV-luc
  Backbone size w/o insert (bp): 5200
  Vector type: Mammalian Expression
Growth in bacteria
  Bacterial resistance: Ampicillin, 100 μg/mL
  Growth temperature: 37°C
  Growth strain: DH5alpha
  Copy number: Low Copy
Gene/Insert
  Gene/Insert name: random sequence targets
  Insert size (bp): 240
  Cloning method: Restriction Enzyme
  Sequencing primers: 5′ n/a
Terms and licenses: Academic/Nonprofit Terms; Industry Terms: Not Available to Industry
How to cite: pCMV-luc-random was a gift from Bryan Cullen (Addgene plasmid # 20877 ; http://n2t.net/addgene:20877 ; RRID:Addgene_20877)
