[The description below was written by a language model from this plasmid's Addgene catalogue record.]
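Description:
pCMV-luc-random is a mammalian expression plasmid built on the pCMV-luc backbone (about 5.2 kb without insert). It is propagated in E. coli under ampicillin selection and is recorded as low copy. The record provides no feature table, so the origin of replication, polyadenylation signal and other backbone elements are not itemised. The backbone name indicates a luciferase reporter driven by a CMV promoter, the strong constitutive viral promoter commonly used for expression in transfected mammalian cells. However, the type of luciferase and the exact promoter arrangement are not stated explicitly.

The insert is a roughly 240 bp segment described as "random sequence targets", introduced by restriction enzyme cloning. Its position relative to the luciferase coding region is not given, nor is the number or arrangement of target copies within the segment. The associated study concerns the sequence requirements for microRNA processing and function in human cells. In that setting, the plasmid most plausibly serves as a negative-control indicator: a luciferase transcript carrying target sites of arbitrary sequence that should not be recognised by the microRNA or small RNA under test. Sister reporters carrying genuine complementary target sites would be expected to show reduced luciferase activity when the small RNA is active. Comparing their output with that of this construct would help distinguish sequence-specific repression from nonspecific effects on transfection or expression. This control role is inferred from the insert name and the study topic rather than stated directly in the record.
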