>Addgene plasmid #20877 | pCMV-luc-random | addgene partial sequence | sequence record 25977 | 20877 with Luc-F
GNGTTTGNGGACGAAGTACCGAAAGGTCTTACCGGAAAACTCGACGCAAGAAAAATCAGANAGATCCTCN
TAAAGGCCAAGAAGGGCGGAAAGTCCAAATTGTAACTCTAGACAAGAGGTCATTGTTCACCATGGGTTAA
CGGATCCGCTAGCGTTCCTACTGTCGTTATGTTCATTAGTTCCTACTGTCGTTATGTTCATGAATTCGTT
CCTACTGTCGTTATGTTCATTCGTTCCTACTGTCGTTATGTTCATTGCTAGCGTTCCTACTGTCGTTATG
TTCATTAGTTCCTACTGTCGTTATGTTCATGAATTCGTTCCTACTGTCGTTATGTTCATTCGTTCCTACT
GTCGTTATGTTCATTGCTAACTCGAGTGACCTTCAGACCTTGGCACTGGAGGTGGCCCGGCAGAAGCGCG
GCATCGTGGATCAGTGCTGCACCAGCATCTGCTCTCTCTACCAACTGGAGAACTACTGCAACTAGGCCCA
CCACTACCCTGTCCACCCCTCTGCAATGAATAAAACCTTTGAAAGAGCACTACAAGTTGTGTGTACATGC
GTGCATGTGCATATGTGGTGCGGGGGGAACATGANTGGGGCTNGGCTGGANTGGCGATGANAANCTGNCN
AACATGANAATTCTTNGAANACGAAAGGGCCNTCGTGATACGCCNATTTTTATAGNNNAANTGTNNTGAT
ANTANTGGTTTCCTTANACN
